>Addgene plasmid #77615 | PRKD2 gRNA (BRDN0001147619) | addgene full sequence | sequence record 188106 | Addgene Assembled Sequence
CCCGGGTGCAAAGATGGATAAAGTTTTAAACAGAGAGGAATCTTTGCAGCTAATGGACCTTCTAGGTCTT
GAAAGGAGTGGGAATTGGCTCCGGTGCCCGTCAGTGGGCAGAGCGCACATCGCCCACAGTCCCCGAGAAG
TTGGGGGGAGGGGTCGGCAATTGATCCGGTGCCTAGAGAAGGTGGCGCGGGGTAAACTGGGAAAGTGATG
TCGTGTACTGGCTCCGCCTTTTTCCCGAGGGTGGGGGAGAACCGTATATAAGTGCAGTAGTCGCCGTGAA
CGTTCTTTTTCGCAACGGGTTTGCCGCCAGAACACAGGTAAGTGCCGTGTGTGGTTCCCGCGGGCCTGGC
CTCTTTACGGGTTATGGCCCTTGCGTGCCTTGAATTACTTCCACCTGGCTGCAGTACGTGATTCTTGATC
CCGAGCTTCGGGTTGGAAGTGGGTGGGAGAGTTCGAGGCCTTGCGCTTAAGGAGCCCCTTCGCCTCGTGC
TTGAGTTGAGGCCTGGCCTGGGCGCTGGGGCCGCCGCGTGCGAATCTGGTGGCACCTTCGCGCCTGTCTC
GCTGCTTTCGATAAGTCTCTAGCCATTTAAAATTTTTGATGACCTGCTGCGACGCTTTTTTTCTGGCAAG
ATAGTCTTGTAAATGCGGGCCAAGATCTGCACACTGGTATTTCGGTTTTTGGGGCCGCGGGCGGCGACGG
GGCCCGTGCGTCCCAGCGCACATGTTCGGCGAGGCGGGGCCTGCGAGCGCGGCCACCGAGAATCGGACGG
GGGTAGTCTCAAGCTGGCCGGCCTGCTCTGGTGCCTGGCCTCGCGCCGCCGTGTATCGCCCCGCCCTGGG
CGGCAAGGCTGGCCCGGTCGGCACCAGTTGCGTGAGCGGAAAGATGGCCGCTTCCCGGCCCTGCTGCAGG
GAGCTCAAAATGGAGGACGCGGCGCTCGGGAGAGCGGGCGGGTGAGTCACCCACACAAAGGAAAAGGGCC
TTTCCGTCCTCAGCCGTCGCTTCATGTGACTCCACGGAGTACCGGGCGCCGTCCAGGCACCTCGATTAGT
TCTCGAGCTTTTGGAGTACGTCGTCTTTAGGTTGGGGGGAGGGGTTTTATGCGATGGAGTTTCCCCACAC
TGAGTGGGTGGAGACTGAAGTTAGGCCAGCTTGGCACTTGATGTAATTCTCCTTGGAATTTGCCCTTTTT
GAGTTTGGATCTTGGTTCATTCTCAAGCCTCAGACAGTGGTTCAAAGTTTTTTTCTTCCATTTCAGGTGT
CGTGACGTACGGCCACCATGACCGAGTACAAGCCCACGGTGCGCCTCGCCACCCGCGACGACGTCCCCAG
GGCCGTACGCACCCTCGCCGCCGCGTTCGCCGACTACCCCGCCACGCGCCACACCGTCGATCCGGACCGC
CACATCGAGCGGGTCACCGAGCTGCAAGAACTCTTCCTCACGCGCGTCGGGCTCGACATCGGCAAGGTGT
GGGTCGCGGACGACGGCGCCGCCGTGGCGGTCTGGACCACGCCGGAGAGCGTCGAAGCGGGGGCGGTGTT
CGCCGAGATCGGCCCGCGCATGGCCGAGTTGAGCGGTTCCCGGCTGGCCGCGCAGCAACAGATGGAAGGC
CTCCTGGCGCCGCACCGGCCCAAGGAGCCCGCGTGGTTCCTGGCCACCGTCGGAGTCTCGCCCGACCACC
AGGGCAAGGGTCTGGGCAGCGCCGTCGTGCTCCCCGGAGTGGAGGCGGCCGAGCGCGCCGGGGTGCCCGC
CTTCCTGGAGACCTCCGCGCCCCGCAACCTCCCCTTCTACGAGCGGCTCGGCTTCACCGTCACCGCCGAC
GTCGAGGTGCCCGAAGGACCGCGCACCTGGTGCATGACCCGCAAGCCCGGTGCCTGAACGCGTTAAGTCG
ACAATCAACCTCTGGATTACAAAATTTGTGAAAGATTGACTGGTATTCTTAACTATGTTGCTCCTTTTAC
GCTATGTGGATACGCTGCTTTAATGCCTTTGTATCATGCTATTGCTTCCCGTATGGCTTTCATTTTCTCC
TCCTTGTATAAATCCTGGTTGCTGTCTCTTTATGAGGAGTTGTGGCCCGTTGTCAGGCAACGTGGCGTGG
TGTGCACTGTGTTTGCTGACGCAACCCCCACTGGTTGGGGCATTGCCACCACCTGTCAGCTCCTTTCCGG
GACTTTCGCTTTCCCCCTCCCTATTGCCACGGCGGAACTCATCGCCGCCTGCCTTGCCCGCTGCTGGACA
GGGGCTCGGCTGTTGGGCACTGACAATTCCGTGGTGTTGTCGGGGAAATCATCGTCCTTTCCTTGGCTGC
TCGCCTGTGTTGCCACCTGGATTCTGCGCGGGACGTCCTTCTGCTACGTCCCTTCGGCCCTCAATCCAGC
GGACCTTCCTTCCCGCGGCCTGCTGCCGGCTCTGCGGCCTCTTCCGCGTCTTCGCCTTCGCCCTCAGACG
AGTCGGATCTCCCTTTGGGCCGCCTCCCCGCGTCGACTTTAAGACCAATGACTTACAAGGCAGCTGTAGA
TCTTAGCCACTTTTTAAAAGAAAAGGGGGGACTGGAAGGGCTAATTCACTCCCAACGAAGACAAGATCTG
CTTTTTGCTTGTACTGGGTCTCTCTGGTTAGACCAGATCTGAGCCTGGGAGCTCTCTGGCTAACTAGGGA
ACCCACTGCTTAAGCCTCAATAAAGCTTGCCTTGAGTGCTTCAAGTAGTGTGTGCCCGTCTGTTGTGTGA
CTCTGGTAACTAGAGATCCCTCAGACCCTTTTAGTCAGTGTGGAAAATCTCTAGCAGTACGTATAGTAGT
TCATGTCATCTTATTATTCAGTATTTATAACTTGCAAAGAAATGAATATCAGAGAGTGAGAGGAACTTGT
TTATTGCAGCTTATAATGGTTACAAATAAAGCAATAGCATCACAAATTTCACAAATAAAGCATTTTTTTC
ACTGCATTCTAGTTGTGGTTTGTCCAAACTCATCAATGTATCTTATCATGTCTGGCTCTAGCTATCCCGC
CCCTAACTCCGCCCATCCCGCCCCTAACTCCGCCCAGTTCCGCCCATTCTCCGCCCCATGGCTGACTAAT
TTTTTTTATTTATGCAGAGGCCGAGGCCGCCTCGGCCTCTGAGCTATTCCAGAAGTAGTGAGGAGGCTTT
TTTGGAGGCCTAGGGACGTACCCAATTCGCCCTATAGTGAGTCGTATTACGCGCGCTCACTGGCCGTCGT
TTTACAACGTCGTGACTGGGAAAACCCTGGCGTTACCCAACTTAATCGCCTTGCAGCACATCCCCCTTTC
GCCAGCTGGCGTAATAGCGAAGAGGCCCGCACCGATCGCCCTTCCCAACAGTTGCGCAGCCTGAATGGCG
AATGGG
[124 nt withheld, positions 3367-3490]
C
[91 nt withheld, positions 3492-3582]
A
[49 nt withheld, positions 3584-3632]
CCTTTGACGTTGGAGTCCACGTTCTTT
[37 nt withheld, positions 3660-3696]
ACCCTATCTCGGTCTATTCTTTTGATTTATAAGGGATTTTGCCGATTTCGGCCTATTGGTTAAAAAATGA
GCTGATTTAACAAAAATTTAACGCGAATTTTAACAAAATATTAACGCTTACAATTTAGGTGGCACTTTTC
GGGGAAATGTGCGCGGAACCCCTATTTGTTTATTTTTCTAAATACATTCAAATATGTATCCGCTCATGAG
ACAATAACCCTGATAAATGCTTCAATAATATTGAAAAAGGAAGAGTATGAGTATTCAACATTTCCGTGTC
GCCCTTATTCCCTTTTTTGCGGCATTTTGCCTTCCTGTTTTTGCTCACCCAGAAACGCTGGTGAAAGTAA
AAGATGCTGAAGATCAGTTGGGTGCACGAGTGGGTTACATCGAACTGGATCTCAACAGCGGTAAGATCCT
TGAGAGTTTTCGCCCCGAAGAACGTTTTCCAATGATGAGCACTTTTAAAGTTCTGCTATGTGGCGCGGTA
TTATCCCGTATTGACGCCGGGCAAGAGCAACTCGGTCGCCGCATACACTATTCTCAGAATGACTTGGTTG
AGTACTCACCAGTCACAGAAAAGCATCTTACGGATGGCATGACAGTAAGAGAATTATGCAGTGCTGCCAT
AACCATGAGTGATAACACTGCGGCCAACTTACTTCTGACAACGATCGGAGGACCGAAGGAGCTAACCGCT
TTTTTGCACAACATGGGGGATCATGTAACTCGCCTTGATCGTTGGGAACCGGAGCTGAATGAAGCCATAC
CAAACGACGAGCGTGACACCACGATGCCTGTAGCAATGGCAACAACGTTGCGCAAACTATTAACTGGCGA
ACTACTTACTCTAGCTTCCCGGCAACAATTAATAGACTGGATGGAGGCGGATAAAGTTGCAGGACCACTT
CTGCGCTCGGCCCTTCCGGCTGGCTGGTTTATTGCTGATAAATCTGGAGCCGGTGAGCGTGGGTCTCGCG
GTATCATTGCAGCACTGGGGCCAGATGGTAAGCCCTCCCGTATCGTAGTTATCTACACGACGGGGAGTCA
GGCAACTATGGATGAACGAAATAGACAGATCGCTGAGATAGGTGCCTCACTGATTAAGCATTGGTAACTG
TCAGACCAAGTTTACTCATATATACTTTAGATTGATTTAAAACTTCATTTTTAATTTAAAAGGATCTAGG
TGAAGATCCTTTTTGATAATCTCATGACCAAAATCCCTTAACGTGAGTTTTCGTTCCACTGAGCGTCAGA
CCCCGTAGAAAAGATCAAAGGATCTTCTTGAGATCCTTTTTTTCTGCGCGTAATCTGCTGCTTGCAAACA
AAAAAACCACCGCTACCAGCGGTGGTTTGTTTGCCGGATCAAGAGCTACCAACTCTTTTTCCGAAGGTAA
CTGGCTTCAGCAGAGCGCAGATACCAAATACTGTTCTTCTAGTGTAGCCGTAGTTAGGCCACCACTTCAA
GAACTCTGTAGCACCGCCTACATACCTCGCTCTGCTAATCCTGTTACCAGTGGCTGCTGCCAGTGGCGAT
AAGTCGTGTCTTACCGGGTTGGACTCAAGACGATAGTTACCGGATAAGGCGCAGCGGTCGGGCTGAACGG
GGGGTTCGTGCACACAGCCCAGCTTGGAGCGAACGACCTACACCGAACTGAGATACCTACAGCGTGAGCT
ATGAGAAAGCGCCACGCTTCCCGAAGGGAGAAAGGCGGACAGGTATCCGGTAAGCGGCAGGGTCGGAACA
GGAGAGCGCACGAGGGAGCTTCCAGGGGGAAACGCCTGGTATCTTTATAGTCCTGTCGGGTTTCGCCACC
TCTGACTTGAGCGTCGATTTTTGTGATGCTCGTCAGGGGGGCGGAGCCTATGGAAAAACGCCAGCAACGC
GGCCTTTTTACGGTTCCTGGCCTTTTGCTGGCCTTTTGCTCACATGTTCTTTCCTGCGTTATCCCCTGAT
TCTGTGGATAACCGTATTACCGCCTTTGAGTGAGCTGATACCGCTCGCCGCAGCCGAACGACCGAGCGCA
GCGAGTCAGTGAGCGAGGAAGCGGAAGAGCGCCCAATACGCAAACCGCCTCTCCCCGCGCGTTGGCCGAT
TCATTAATGCAGCTGGCACGACAGGTTTCCCGACTGGAAAGCGGGCAGTGAGCGCAACGCAATTAATGTG
AGTTAGCTCACTCATTAGGCACCCCAGGCTTTACACTTTATGCTTCCGGCTCGTATGTTGTGTGGAATTG
TGAGCGGATAACAATTTCACACAGGAAACAGCTATGACCATGATTACGCCAAGCGCGCAATTAACCCTCA
CTAAAGGGAACAAAAGCTGGAGCTGCAAGCTTAATGTAGTCTTATGCAATACTCTTGTAGTCTTGCAACA
TGGTAACGATGAGTTAGCAACATGCCTTACAAGGAGAGAAAAAGCACCGTGCATGCCGATTGGTGGAAGT
AAGGTGGTACGATCGTGCCTTATTAGGAAGGCAACAGACGGGTCTGACATGGATTGGACGAACCACTGAA
TTGCCGCATTGCAGAGATATTGTATTTAAGTGCCTAGCTCGATACATAAACGGGTCTCTCTGGTTAGACC
AGATCTGAGCCTGGGAGCTCTCTGGCTAACTAGGGAACCCACTGCTTAAGCCTCAATAAAGCTTGCCTTG
AGTGCTTCAAGTAGTGTGTGCCCGTCTGTTGTGTGACTCTGGTAACTAGAGATCCCTCAGACCCTTTTAG
TCAGTGTGGAAAATCTCTAGCAGTGGCGCCCGAACAGGGACTTGAAAGCGAAAGGGAAACCAGAGGAGCT
CTCTCGACGCAGGACTCGGCTTGCTGAAGCGCGCACGGCAAGAGGCGAGGGGCGGCGACTGGTGAGTACG
CCAAAAATTTTGACTAGCGGAGGCTAGAAGGAGAGAGATGGGTGCGAGAGCGTCAGTATTAAGCGGGGGA
GAATTAGATCGCGATGGGAAAAAATTCGGTTAAGGCCAGGGGGAAAGAAAAAATATAAATTAAAACATAT
AGTATGGGCAAGCAGGGAGCTAGAACGATTCGCAGTTAATCCTGGCCTGTTAGAAACATCAGAAGGCTGT
AGACAAATACTGGGACAGCTACAACCATCCCTTCAGACAGGATCAGAAGAACTTAGATCATTATATAATA
CAGTAGCAACCCTCTATTGTGTGCATCAAAGGATAGAGATAAAAGACACCAAGGAAGCTTTAGACAAGAT
AGAGGAAGAGCAAAACAAAAGTAAGACCACCGCACAGCAAGCGGCCGCTGATCTTCAGACCTGGAGGAGG
AGATATGAGGGACAATTGGAGAAGTGAATTATATAAATATAAAGTAGTAAAAATTGAACCATTAGGAGTA
GCACCCACCAAGGCAAAGAGAAGAGTGGTGCAGAGAGAAAAAAGAGCAGTGGGAATAGGAGCTTTGTTCC
TTGGGTTCTTGGGAGCAGCAGGAAGCACTATGGGCGCAGCGTCAATGACGCTGACGGTACAGGCCAGACA
ATTATTGTCTGGTATAGTGCAGCAGCAGAACAATTTGCTGAGGGCTATTGAGGCGCAACAGCATCTGTTG
CAACTCACAGTCTGGGGCATCAAGCAGCTCCAGGCAAGAATCCTGGCTGTGGAAAGATACCTAAAGGATC
AACAGCTCCTGGGGATTTGGGGTTGCTCTGGAAAACTCATTTGCACCACTGCTGTGCCTTGGAATGCTAG
TTGGAGTAATAAATCTCTGGAACAGATTTGGAATCACACGACCTGGATGGAGTGGGACAGAGAAATTAAC
AATTACACAAGCTTAATACACTCCTTAATTGAAGAATCGCAAAACCAGCAAGAAAAGAATGAACAAGAAT
TATTGGAATTAGATAAATGGGCAAGTTTGTGGAATTGGTTTAACATAACAAATTGGCTGTGGTATATAAA
ATTATTCATAATGATAGTAGGAGGCTTGGTAGGTTTAAGAATAGTTTTTGCTGTACTTTCTATAGTGAAT
AGAGTTAGGCAGGGATATTCACCATTATCGTTTCAGACCCACCTCCCAACCCCGAGGGGACCCAGAGAGG
GCCTATTTCCCATGATTCCTTCATATTTGCATATACGATACAAGGCTGTTAGAGAGATAATTAGAATTAA
TTTGACTGTAAACACAAAGATATTAGTACAAAATACGTGACGTAGAAAGTAATAATTTCTTGGGTAGTTT
GCAGTTTTAAAATTATGTTTTAAAATGGACTATCATATGCTTACCGTAACTTGAAAGTATTTCGATTTCT
TGGCTTTATATATCTTGTGGAAAGGACGAAACACCGTTTCAAACATGACCCCACGTGTTTTAGAGCTAGA
AATAGCAAGTTAAAATAAGGCTAGTCCGTTATCAACTTGAAAAAGTGGCACCGAGTCGGTGCTTTTTTAA
GCTTGGCGTAACTAGATCTTGAGACAAATGGCAGTATTCATCCACAATTTTAAAAGAAAAGGGGGGATTG
GGGGGTACAGTGCAGGGGAAAGAATAGTAGACATAATAGCAACAGACATACAAACTAAAGAATTACAAAA
ACAAATTACAAAAATTCAAAATTTTCGGGTTTATTACAGGGACAGCAGAGATCCACTTTGGCGCCGGCTC
GAGGGGG
Features (pLannotate 1.2.2; 29 found; start..end, strand, type, name):
     14..80      +  CDS            small t antigen (fragment): SV40 (simian virus 40) small t antigen
    106..317     +  promoter       EF-1α core promoter: core promoter for human elongation factor EF-1α
    318..1256    +  intron         EF-1α intron A: intron upstream of the start codon of human EF-1α
   1278..1877    +  CDS            PuroR (fragment): puromycin N-acetyltransferase; pac from Streptomyces; confers resistance to puromycin
   1893..2481    +  misc_feature   WPRE: woodchuck hepatitis virus posttranscriptional regulatory element
   2532..2551    +  misc_feature   cPPT/CTS (fragment): central polypurine tract and central termination sequence of HIV-1
   2553..2786    +  LTR            3' LTR (ΔU3): self-inactivating 3' long terminal repeat (LTR) from HIV-1
   2864..2985    +  polyA_signal   SV40 poly(A) signal: SV40 polyadenylation signal
   3025..3160    +  rep_origin     SV40 ori: SV40 origin of replication
   3181..3199    -  promoter       T7 promoter: promoter for bacteriophage T7 RNA polymerase
   3207..3362    +  CDS            lacZα (fragment): LacZα fragment of β-galactosidase; lacZ fragment
   3367..3795    +  rep_origin     f1 ori (sequence partly withheld): f1 bacteriophage origin of replication; arrow indicates direction of (+) strand synthesis
   3848..3952    +  promoter       AmpR promoter: bla
   3953..4813    +  CDS            AmpR: β-lactamase; bla; confers resistance to ampicillin, carbenicillin, and related antibiotics
   4984..5572    +  rep_origin     ori: high-copy-number ColE1/pMB1/pBR322/pUC origin of replication
   5755..5847    +  CDS            lacI (fragment): lac repressor; lacI; The lac repressor binds to the lac operator to inhibit transcription in E. coli. This inhibition can be relieved by adding lactose or isopropyl-β-D-thiogalactopyranoside (IPTG).
   5860..5881    +  protein_bind   CAP binding site: CAP binding activates transcription in the presence of cAMP. E. coli catabolite activator protein
   5896..5926    +  promoter       lac promoter: promoter for the E. coli lac operon
   5934..5950    +  protein_bind   lac operator: The lac repressor binds to the lac operator to inhibit transcription in E. coli. This inhibition can be relieved by adding lactose or isopropyl-β-D-thiogalactopyranoside (IPTG). lac repressor encoded by lacI
   5995..6013    +  promoter       T3 promoter: promoter for bacteriophage T3 RNA polymerase
   6041..6267    +  promoter       RSV promoter: Rous sarcoma virus enhancer/promoter
   6268..6448    +  LTR            5' LTR (truncated): truncated 5' long terminal repeat (LTR) from HIV-1
   6495..6620    +  misc_feature   HIV-1 Ψ: packaging signal of human immunodeficiency virus type 1
   6604..6967    +  CDS            HIV-1 gag (fragment): gag protein from human immunodeficiency virus 1; gag
   7113..7346    +  misc_feature   RRE: The Rev response element (RRE) of HIV-1 allows for Rev-dependent mRNA export from the nucleus to the cytoplasm.
   7723..7749    +  CDS            Rev (fragment): human immunodeficiency virus 1 (HIV-1) Rev protein; rev; enhances nuclear export of unspliced and incompletely spliced viral mRNAs
   7753..7993    +  promoter       U6 promoter: RNA polymerase III promoter for human U6 snRNA
   8023..8098    +  misc_RNA       gRNA scaffold: guide RNA scaffold for the Streptococcus pyogenes CRISPR/Cas9 system
   8154..8271    +  misc_feature   cPPT/CTS: central polypurine tract and central termination sequence of HIV-1
