[The description below was written by a language model from this plasmid's Addgene catalogue record and pLannotate feature annotations shown in this document.]
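Description:
PRKD2 gRNA (BRDN0001147619) is a third-generation lentiviral CRISPR guide plasmid built on the lentiGuide-Puro backbone and designed to deliver a single guide RNA against human PRKD2 (protein kinase D2) into mammalian cells. In bacteria it is maintained as a high-copy plasmid through a ColE1/pUC-type origin and selected with ampicillin via the β-lactamase gene. An f1 origin, an SV40 origin and remnants of lac and phage promoter sequences are also annotated in the backbone.

The viral genome is transcribed from an RSV promoter fused to a truncated HIV-1 5' LTR, which makes packaging Tat-independent. It carries the Ψ packaging signal with a partial gag sequence, the RRE for Rev-dependent nuclear export, a cPPT/CTS element, and a self-inactivating ΔU3 3' LTR followed by an SV40 polyadenylation signal. Between the LTRs sit two expression units. A human U6 RNA polymerase III promoter drives the PRKD2-specific spacer, which falls in the unannotated gap between the promoter and the Streptococcus pyogenes Cas9 gRNA scaffold. An EF-1α core promoter with its intron A drives puromycin N-acetyltransferase for selection of transduced cells, with a WPRE to enhance transcript expression.

According to the depositor, the guide was designed against several PRKD2 reference transcripts, and the plasmid does not encode Cas9. It must therefore be paired with a separate Cas9 vector or used in cells that already express Cas9. It belongs to a human kinome gRNA collection associated with work on optimised sgRNA design, and is suited to Cas9-mediated targeting of PRKD2 in stably transduced, puromycin-selected cells.
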