Addgene plasmid #77615: PRKD2 gRNA (BRDN0001147619)
Purpose: 3rd generation lentiviral gRNA plasmid targeting human PRKD2
Depositing lab: John Doench & David Root. Depositing organization: Broad Institute. Publication: Optimized sgRNA design to maximize activity and minimize off-target effects of CRISPR-Cas9. Doench JG, Fusi N, Sullender M, Hegde M, Vaimberg EW, Donovan KF, Smith I, Tothova Z, Wilen C, Orchard R, Virgin HW, Listgarten J, Root DE. Nat Biotechnol. 2016 Jan 18. doi: 10.1038/nbt.3437. PubMed 26780180.
Backbone
  Vector backbone: lentiGuide-Puro
  Backbone manufacturer: Zhang Lab (Addgene plasmid # 52963)
  Vector type: Mammalian Expression, Lentiviral, CRISPR
  Selectable markers: Puromycin
Growth in bacteria
  Bacterial resistance: Ampicillin, 100 μg/mL
  Growth temperature: 37°C
  Growth strain: DH5alpha
  Copy number: High Copy
Gene/Insert
  Gene/Insert name: PRKD2 (alt names: PRKD2; NM_001079880.1)
  gRNA/shRNA sequence: TTTCAAACATGACCCCACGT
  Species: H. sapiens (human)
  Entrez Gene: PRKD2 (a.k.a. HSPC187, PKD2, nPKC-D2)
  Promoter: hU6
  Cloning method: Unknown
  Sequencing primers: 5′ U6-F; 3′ pS2-R
Terms and licenses: Academic/Nonprofit Terms; Industry Terms: Not Available to Industry
Depositor comments: The gRNA was designed to target the following Genbank reference sequence(s): NM_001079880.1,NM_001079881.1,NM_016457.4. Note that this plasmid does NOT contain Cas9. It should be used in conjunction with lentiCas9-Blast (Addgene #52962) or otherwise with cell lines already expressing Cas9. Browse the full kinome gRNA library at http://www.addgene.org/pooled-library/broadgpp-human-kinome/ or visit http://www.broadinstitute.org/rnai/public/ for detailed protocols and information.
How to cite: PRKD2 gRNA (BRDN0001147619) was a gift from John Doench & David Root (Addgene plasmid # 77615 ; http://n2t.net/addgene:77615 ; RRID:Addgene_77615)
