>Addgene plasmid #77615 | PRKD2 gRNA (BRDN0001147619) | depositor partial sequence | sequence record 145075 | Target Sequence
TTTCAAACATGACCCCACGT
