>Addgene plasmid #77615 | PRKD2 gRNA (BRDN0001147619) | addgene partial sequence | sequence record 188105 | hU6-F
AGAAAGTAATAATTTCTTGGGTAGTTTGCAGTTTTAAAATTATGTTTTAAAATGGACTATCATATGCTTA
CCGTAACTTGAAAGTATTTCGATTTCTTGGCTTTATATATCTTGTGGAAAGGACGAAACACCGTTTCAAA
CATGACCCCACGTGTTTTAGAGCTAGAAATAGCAAGTTAAAATAAGGCTAGTCCGTTATCAACTTGAAAA
AGTGGCACCGAGTCGGTGCTTTTTTAAGCTTGGCGTAACTAGATCTTGAGACAAATGGCAGTATTCATCC
ACAATTTTAAAAGAAAAGGGGGGATTGGGGGGTACAGTGCAGGGGAAAGAATAGTAGACATAATAGCAAC
AGACATACAAACTAAAGAATTACAAAAACAAATTACAAAAATTCAAAATTTTCGGGTTTATTACAGGGAC
AGCAGAGATCCACTTTGGCGCCGGCTCGAGGGGGCCCGGGTGCAAAGATGGATAAAGTTTTAAACAGAGA
GGAATCTTTGCAGCTAATGGACCTTCTAGGTCTTGAAAGGAGTGGGAATTGGCTCCGGTGCCCGTCAGTG
GGCAGAGCGC
